>Addgene plasmid #242970 | pDx_mScarlet3-H | addgene full sequence | sequence record 492366 | Addgene NGS Result
TCCTGCATCTTTTAATCAAATCCCAAGATGTGTATAAACGCGCCGGTATGTATAGGAAGAGGTTTATACT
AAACTGTTACATTGCAAACGTGGTTTCGTGTGCCAAGTGTGAAAACCGATGTTTAATCAAGGCTCTGACG
CATTTCTACAACCACGACTCCAAGTGTGTGGGTGAAGTCATGCATCTTTTAATCAAATCCCAAGATGTGT
ATAAACCACCAAACTGCCAAAAAATGAAAACTGTCGACAAGCTCTGTCCGTTTGCTGGCAACTGCAAGGG
TCTCAATCCTATTTGTAATTATTGAATAATAAAACAATTATAAATGTCAAATTTGTTTTTTATTAACGAT
ACAAACCAAACGCAACAAGAACATTTGTAGTATTATCTATAATTGAAAACGCGTAGTTATAATCGCTGAG
GTAATATTTAAAATCATTTTCAAATGATTCACAGTTAATTTGCGACAATATAATTTTATTTTCACATAAA
CTAGACGCCTTGTCGTCTTCTTCTTCGTATTCCTTCTCTTTTTCATTTTTCTCTTCATAAAAATTAACAT
AGTTATTATCGTATCCATATATGTATCTATCGTATAGAGTAAATTTTTTGTTGTCATAAATATATATGTC
TTTTTTAATGGGGTGTATAGTACCGCTGCGCATAGTTTTTCTGTAATTTACAACAGTGCTATTTTCTGGT
AGTTCTTCGGAGTGTGTTGCTTTAATTATTAAATTTATATAATCAATGAATTTGGGATCGTCGGTTTTAT
ACAATATGTTGCCGGCATAGTACGCAGCTTCTTCTAGTTCAATTACACCATTTTTTAGCAGCACCGGATT
AACATAACTTTCCAAAATGTTGTACGAACCGTTAAACAAAAACAGTTCACCTCCCTTTTCTATACTATTG
TCTGCGAGCAGTTGTTTGTTGTTAAAAATAACAGCCATTGTAATGAGACGCACAAACTAATATCACAAAC
TGGAAATGTCTATCAATATATAGTTGCTGATGGCCGGCCTATTAATAGTAATCAATTACGGGGTCATTAG
TTCATAGCCCATATATGGAGTTCCGCGTTACATAACTTACGGTAAATGGCCCGCCTGGCTGACCGCCCAA
CGACCCCCGCCCATTGACGTCAATAATGACGTATGTTCCCATAGTAACGCCAATAGGGACTTTCCATTGA
CGTCAATGGGTGGAGTATTTACGGTAAACTGCCCACTTGGCAGTACATCAAGTGTATCATATGCCAAGTC
CGCCCCCTATTGACGTCAATGACGGTAAATGGCCCGCCTGGCATTATGCCCAGTACATGACCTTACGGGA
CTTTCCTACTTGGCAGTACATCTACGTATTAGTCATCGCTATTACCATGCTGATGCGGTTTTGGCAGTAC
ACCAATGGGCGTGGATAGCGGTTTGACTCACGGGGATTTCCAAGTCTCCACCCCATTGACGTCAATGGGA
GTTTGTTTTGGCACCAAAATCAACGGGACTTTCCAAAATGTCGTAATAACCCCGCCCCGTTGACGCAAAT
GGGCGGTAGGCGTGTACGGTGGGAGGTCTATATAAGCAGACGTCGTTTAGTGAACCGTCAGATCACTAGA
TGCTTTATTGCGGTAGTTTATCACAGTTAAATTGCTAACGCCAGTCTCGAACTTAACGTGCAGAAGTTGG
TCGTGAGGCACTGGGCAGGTAAGTATCGGGCCCTTTGTGCGGGGGGAGCGGCTCGGGGCTGTCCGCGGGG
GGACGGCTGCCTTCGGGGGGGACGGGGCAGGGCGGGGTTCGGCTTCTGGCGTGTGACCGGCGGCTCTAGA
GCCTCTGCTAACCATGTTCATGCCTTCTTCTTTTTCCTACAGCTCCTGGGCAACGTGCTGGTTATTGTGC
TGTCTCATCATTTTGGCAAAGAATTGGATCGGACCGAAATCACCACAATTCAGCAAATTGTGAACATCAT
CACGTTCATCTTTCCCTGGTTGCCAAAGGCCCATTTTCCTGTCAGTAACGAGAAGGTCGCGAATTCAGGC
GCTTTTTAGACTGGTCGTAGGGAGACCACAACGGTTTCCCTCTAGAAATAATTTTGTTTAACTATAAGAA
GGAGATATACCATGCGGGGTTCTCATCATCACCACCATCACAGCAGCGGCCTGGTGCCGCGCGGCAGCTC
GCTAGCGCTACCGGTCGCCACCATGGATAGCACCGAGGCAGTGATCAAGGAGTTCATGCGGTTCAAGGTG
CACATGGAGGGCTCCATGAACGGCCACGAGTTCGAGATCGAGGGCGAGGGCGAGGGCCGCCCCTACGAGG
GCACCCAGACCGCCAAGCTGAGGGTGACCAAGGGTGGCCCCCTGCCCTTCTCCTGGGACATCCTGTCCCC
TCAGTTCATGTACGGCTCCAGGGCCTTCACGAAGCACCCCGCCGACATCCCCGACTACTGGAAGCAGTCC
TTCCCCGAGGGCTTCAAGTGGGAGCGCGTGATGAACTTCGAGGACGGCGGCGCCGTGTCCGTGGCCCAGG
ACACCTCCCTGGAGGACGGCACCCTGATCTACAAGGTGAAGCTCCGCGGCACCAACTTCCCTCCTGACGG
CCCCGTAATGCAGAAGAAGACAATGGGCTGGGAAGCATCCACCGAGCGGTTGTACCCCGAGGACGTCGTG
CTGAAGGGCGACATTAAGCACGCCCTGCGCCTGAAGGACGGCGGCCGCTACCTGGCGGACTTCAAGACCA
CCTACAGGGCCAAGAAGCCCGTGCAGATGCCCGGCGCCTTCAACATCGACCGCAAGTTGGACATCACATC
CCACAACGAGGACTACACCGTGGTGGAACAGTACGAACGCTCCGTGGCCCGCCACTCCACCGGCGGCTCC
GGTGGCTCCTTGTACAAGTAAGTGATTAACCTCAGGTGCAGGCTGCCTATCAGAAGGTGGTGGCTGGTGT
GGCCAATGCCCTGGCTCACAAATACCACTGAGATCGATCTTTTTCCCTCTGCCAAAAATTATGGGGACAT
CATGAAGCCCCTTGAGCATCTGACTTCTGGCTAATAAAGGAAATTTATTTTCATTGCAATAGTGTGTTGG
AATTTTTTGTGTCTCTCACTCGGAAGGACATATGGGAGGGCAAATCATTTAAAACATCAGAATGAGTATT
TGGTTTAGAGTTTGGCAACATATGCCCATATGTAACTAGCATAACCCCTTGGGGCCTCTAAACGGGTCTT
GAGGGGTTTTTTGCTGAAAGCATGCGGAGGAAATTCTCCTTGAAGTTTCCCTGGTGTTCAAAGTAAAGGA
GTTTGCACCAGACGCACCTCTGTTCACTGGTCCGGCGTATTAAAACACGATACATTGTTATTAGTACATT
TATTAAGCGCTAGATTCTGTGCGTTGTTGATTTACAGACAATTGTTGTACGTATTTTAATAATTCATTAA
ATTTATAATCTTTAGGGTGGTATGTTAGAGCGAAAATCAAATGATTTTCAGCGTCTTTATATCTGAATTT
AAATATTAAATCCTCAATAGATTTGTAAAATAGGTTTCGATTAGTTTCAAACAAGGGTTGTTTTTCCGAA
CCGATGGCTGGACTATCTAATGGATTTTCGCTCAACGCCACAAAACTTGCCAAATCTTGTAGCAGCAATC
TAGCTTTGTCGATATTCGTTTGTGTTTTGTTTTGTAATAAAGGTTCGACGTCGTTCAAAATATTATGCGC
TTTTGTATTTCTTTCATCACTGTCGTTAGTATACAATTGACTCGACGTAAACACGTTAAATAGAGCTTGG
ACATATTTAACATCGGGCGTGTTAGCTTTATTAGGCCGATTATCGTCGTCGTCCCAACCCTCGTCGTTAG
AAGTTGCTTCCGAAGACGATTTTGCCATAGCCACACGACGCCTATTAATTGTGTCGGCTAACACGTCCGC
GATCAAATTTGTAGTTGAGCTTTTTGGAATTGCGATCGCATAACTTCGTATAGCATACATTATACGAAGT
TATAAGCTCGGAACGCTGCGCTCGGTCGTTCGGCTGCGGCGAGCGGTATCAGCTCACTCAAAGGCGGTAA
TACGGTTATCCACAGAATCAGGGGATAACGCAGGAAAGAACATGTGAGCAAAAGGCCAGCAAAAGGCCAG
GAACCGTAAAAAGGCCGCGTTGCTGGCGTTTTTCCATAGGCTCCGCCCCCTGACGAGCATCACAAAAATC
GACGCTCAAGTCAGAGGTGGCGAAACCCGACAGGACTATAAAGATACCAGGCGTTTCCCCCTGGAAGCTC
CCTCGTGCGCTCTCCTGTTCCGACCCTGCCGCTTACCGGATACCTGTCCGCCTTTCTCCCTTCGGGAAGC
GTGGCGCTTTCTCATAGCTCACGCTGTAGGTATCTCAGTTCGGTGTAGGTCGTTCGCTCCAAGCTGGGCT
GTGTGCACGAACCCCCCGTTCAGCCCGACCGCTGCGCCTTATCCGGTAACTATCGTCTTGAGTCCAACCC
GGTAAGACACGACTTATCGCCACTGGCAGCAGCCACTGGTAACAGGATTAGCAGAGCGAGGTATGTAGGC
GGTGCTACAGAGTTCTTGAAGTGGTGGCCTAACTACGGCTACACTAGAAGAACAGTATTTGGTATCTGCG
CTCTGCTGAAGCCAGTTACCTTCGGAAAAAGAGTTGGTAGCTCTTGATCCGGCAAACAAACCACCGCTGG
TAGCGGTGGTTTTTTTGTTTGCAAGCAGCAGATTACGCGCAGAAAAAAAGGATCTCAAGAAGATCCTTTG
TTAGAAAAACTCATCGAGCATCAAGTGAAACTGCAATTTATTCATATCAGGATTATCAATACCATATTTT
TGAAAAAGCCGTTTCTGTAATGAAGGAGAAAACTCACCGAGGCAGTTCCATAGGATGGCAAGATCCTGGT
ATCGGTCTGCGATTCCGACTCGTCCAACATCAATACAACCTATTAATTTCCCCTCGTCAAAAATAAGGTT
ATCAAGTGAGAAATCACCATGAGTGACGACTGAATCCGGTGAGAATGGCAAAAGCTTATGCATTTCTTTC
CAGACTTGTTCAACAGGCCAGCCATTACGCTCGTCATCAAAATCACTCGCACCAACCAAACCGTTATTCA
TTCGTGATTGCGCCTGAGCGAGACGAAATACGCGATCGCCGTTAAAAGGACAATTACAAACAGGAATCGA
ATGCAACCGGCGCAGGAACACTGCCAGCGCATCAACAATATTTTCACCTGAATCAGGATATTCTTCTAAT
ACCTGGAATGCTGTTTTCCCTGGGATCGCAGTGGTGAGTAACCATGCATCATCAGGAGTACGGATAAAAT
GCTTGATGGTCGGAAGAGGCATAAATTCCGTCAGCCAGTTTAGCCTGACCATCTCATCTGTAACATCATT
GGCAACGCTACCTTTGCCATGTTTCAGAAACAACTCTGGCGCATCGGGCTTCCCATACAATCGATAGATT
GTCGCACCTGATTGCCCGACATTATCGCGAGCCCATTTATACCCATATAAATCAGCATCCATGTTGGAAT
TTAATCGCGGCCTCGAGCAAGACGTTTCCCGTTGAATATGGCTCATACTCTTCCTTTTTCAATATTATTG
AAGCATTTATCAGGGTTATTGTCTCATGTCCGCGCGTT
Features (pLannotate 1.2.2; 18 found; start..end, strand, type, name):
      4..39      +  CDS            lef2 (fragment): baculovirus late expression factor 2
    181..305     +  CDS            lef2: baculovirus late expression factor 2
    343..948     +  CDS            ORF603: baculovirus ORF603 protein
   1020..1379    +  enhancer       CMV enhancer (fragment): human cytomegalovirus immediate early enhancer
   1381..1580    +  promoter       CMV promoter: human cytomegalovirus (CMV) immediate early promoter
   1732..1862    +  intron         chimeric intron (fragment): chimera between introns from chicken β-actin and rabbit β-globin
   1931..2049    +  promoter       rhaB promoter: promoter of the E. coli rhaBAD operon, conferring tight induction with L-rhamnose and repression with D-glucose in the presence of RhaR and RhaS (Giacalone et al., 2006)
   2151..2168    +  CDS            thrombin site: thrombin recognition and cleavage site
   2193..2863    +  CDS            mScarlet-2I (fragment): mScarlet-I derivative in which the N- and C-termini have been modified to reduce cytotoxicity (Valbuena et al., 2020) preserves the original mammalian codon optimization
   2900..2968    +  CDS            HBB (fragment): HBB_PONPY - Experimental evidence at transcript level: Swiss-Prot protein existence level 2. Involved in oxygen transport from the lung to the various peripheral tissues. From Pongo pygmaeus (Bornean orangutan).
   3043..3098    +  polyA_signal   β-globin poly(A) signal: rabbit β-globin polyadenylation signal (Gil and Proudfoot, 1987)
   3186..3233    +  terminator     T7 terminator: transcription terminator for bacteriophage T7 RNA polymerase
   3247..3330    +  CDS            PH (fragment): PYHD_NPVAC - Also known as P29, POLH. Experimental evidence at protein level: Swiss-Prot protein existence level 1. Major component of the virus occlusion bodies which are large proteinaceous structures termed polyhedra. These structures serve as the protective package for the virus particles outside the infected host and allow natural transmission of virus between insect hosts, assisting persistence in the environment. Forms the paracrystalline lattice of polyhedra and interacts with enveloped virions as well as other accessory molecules and structures to form a mature viral occlusion body. F
   3334..3706    +  3'UTR          polyhedrin 3' UTR: 3' UTR from the Autographa californica nucleopolyhedrovirus polyhedrin gene (Suzuki et al., 2006)
   3960..3993    +  protein_bind   loxP: Cre-mediated recombination occurs in the 8-bp core sequence (GCATACAT). Cre recombinase
   4161..4748    -  rep_origin     ori: high-copy-number ColE1/pMB1/pBR322/pUC origin of replication
   4761..5576    -  CDS            KanR: aminoglycoside phosphotransferase; aph(3')-Ia; confers resistance to kanamycin in bacteria or G418 (Geneticin®) in eukaryotes
   5577..5628    -  promoter       AmpR promoter (fragment): bla
