[The description below was written by a language model from this plasmid's Addgene catalogue record and pLannotate feature annotations shown in this document.]
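Description:
pDx_mScarlet3-H is a dual-host expression plasmid built on the pTriEx-3 backbone that produces the red fluorescent protein mScarlet3-H in both mammalian cells and bacteria. It is about 5.6 kb. In E. coli it is maintained at high copy through a ColE1/pUC-type origin and selected with kanamycin via an aph(3')-Ia resistance gene, which appears to be driven by a fragment of the bla (AmpR) promoter.

The expression cassette stacks two promoters in series upstream of a single coding sequence. A CMV immediate-early enhancer and promoter, followed by a fragment of the chicken β-actin/rabbit β-globin chimeric intron, drive transcription in mammalian cells. Just downstream, the E. coli rhaB promoter allows L-rhamnose-inducible, glucose-repressible expression in bacteria. The fluorescent protein reading frame was annotated automatically as a fragment of the related variant mScarlet-2I, but the catalogue entry identifies it as mScarlet3-H. A thrombin cleavage site lies just upstream of it, which suggests an N-terminal leader or tag, although no tag is annotated in the record. Transcripts end at a rabbit β-globin polyadenylation signal for mammalian use and a T7 terminator for bacteria.

Several elements are carried over from the pTriEx backbone. These include the baculovirus flanking sequences (lef2, ORF603, and a polyhedrin fragment with its 3' UTR), which serve as homology regions for making recombinant baculovirus, and a single loxP site. The record assigns them no role here. The stated purpose is simply to express the protein from one plasmid in either host, which suits comparing or characterising it in bacterial and mammalian cells.
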