Addgene plasmid #242970: pDx_mScarlet3-H
Purpose: Dual expression vector for bacteria and mammalian cells producing mScarlet-3-H red fluorescent protein
Depositing lab: Dorus Gadella. Depositing organization: University of Amsterdam.
Backbone
  Vector backbone: pTriEx-3
  Vector type: Mammalian Expression, Bacterial Expression
Growth in bacteria
  Bacterial resistance: Kanamycin, 50 μg/mL
  Growth temperature: 37°C
  Growth strain: DH5alpha
  Copy number: High Copy
Gene/Insert
  Gene/Insert name: mScarlet3-H
  Species: Other
  Promoter: CMV & Rha
  Cloning method: Restriction Enzyme; 5′ cloning site Unknown (unknown if destroyed)
Terms and licenses: Academic/Nonprofit Terms; Industry Terms: Not Available to Industry
How to cite: pDx_mScarlet3-H was a gift from Dorus Gadella (Addgene plasmid # 242970 ; http://n2t.net/addgene:242970 ; RRID:Addgene_242970)
