>Addgene plasmid #242970 | pDx_mScarlet3-H | depositor partial sequence | sequence record 478993 | mScarlet3-H
ATGGATAGCACCGAGGCAGTGATCAAGGAGTTCATGCGGTTCAAGGTGCACATGGAGGGCTCCATGAACG
GCCACGAGTTCGAGATCGAGGGCGAGGGCGAGGGCCGCCCCTACGAGGGCACCCAGACCGCCAAGCTGAG
GGTGACCAAGGGTGGCCCCCTGCCCTTCTCCTGGGACATCCTGTCCCCTCAGTTCATGTACGGCTCCAGG
GCCTTCACGAAGCACCCCGCCGACATCCCCGACTACTGGAAGCAGTCCTTCCCCGAGGGCTTCAAGTGGG
AGCGCGTGATGAACTTCGAGGACGGCGGCGCCGTGTCCGTGGCCCAGGACACCTCCCTGGAGGACGGCAC
CCTGATCTACAAGGTGAAGCTCCGCGGCACCAACTTCCCTCCTGACGGCCCCGTAATGCAGAAGAAGACA
ATGGGCTGGGAAGCATCCACCGAGCGGTTGTACCCCGAGGACGTCGTGCTGAAGGGCGACATTAAGCACG
CCCTGCGCCTGAAGGACGGCGGCCGCTACCTGGCGGACTTCAAGACCACCTACAGGGCCAAGAAGCCCGT
GCAGATGCCCGGCGCCTTCAACATCGACCGCAAGTTGGACATCACATCCCACAACGAGGACTACACCGTG
GTGGAACAGTACGAACGCTCCGTGGCCCGCCACTCCACCGGCGGCTCCGGTGGCTCCCTGTACAAG
